>Addgene plasmid #12628 | pRK DPC4 deltaC Flag | addgene partial sequence | sequence record 19057 | SP6 5'-ATTTAGGTGACACTATAG-3'
CCAGGTCCAACTGCACCTCGGTTCTATCGATTGAATTCATGGACAATATGTCTATTACGAATACACCAAC
AAGTAATGATGCCTGTCTGAGCATTGTGCATAGTTTGATGTGCCATAGACAAGGTGGAGAGAGTGAAACA
TTTGCAAAAAGAGCAATTGAAAGTTTGGTAAAGAAGCTGAAGGAGAAAAAAGATGAATTGGATTCTTTAA
TAACAGCTATAACTACAAATGGAGCTCATCCTAGTAAATGTGTTACCATACAGAGAACATTGGATGGGAG
GCTTCAGGTGGCTGGTCGGAAAGGATTTCCTCATGTGATCTATGCCCGTCTCTGGAGGTGGCCTGATCTT
CACAAAAATGAACTAAAACATGTTAAATATTGTCAGTATGCGTTTGACTTAAAATGTGATAGTGTCTGTG
TGAATCCATATCACTACGAACGAGTTGTATCACCTGGAATTGATCTCTCAGGATTAACACTGCAGAGTAA
TGCTCCATCAAGTATGATGGTGAAGGATGAATATGTGCATGACTTTGAGGGACAGCCATCGTTGTCCACT
GAAGGACATTCAATTCAAACCATCCAGCATCCACCAAGTAATCGTGCATCGACAGAGACATACAGCACCC
CAGCTCTGTTAGCCCCATCTGAGTCTAATGCTACCAGCACTGCCAACTTTCCCAACATTCCTGTGGCTTC
CACAAGTCAGCCTGCCAGTATACTGGGGGGCAGCCATAGTGAAGGACTGTTGCAGATAGCAT
