[The description below was written by a language model from this plasmid's Addgene catalogue record.]
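Description:
pRK DPC4 deltaC Flag is a mammalian expression plasmid built on the pRK5 backbone (about 4.7 kb without insert). It is maintained in E. coli as a high-copy plasmid under ampicillin selection. The record does not list the promoter, origin of replication or polyadenylation signal. pRK5-family vectors generally use a CMV immediate-early promoter for transient expression in cultured mammalian cells, but this should be confirmed against the depositor's map, which the record points to for details. No feature table is provided and no mammalian selection marker is stated.

The insert is a 1,533 bp human SMAD4 (DPC4) coding fragment cloned between EcoRI (5′) and SalI (3′), and both sites are retained. It encodes amino acids 1–511, a C-terminally truncated form of the protein. A FLAG epitope supplied by the backbone is fused at the C terminus, so the truncated product can be detected or immunoprecipitated with anti-FLAG antibodies. An SP6 primer site upstream of the insert is listed for sequencing.

SMAD4 is the common-mediator Smad, which partners with receptor-activated Smads to relay TGF-β family signals to the nucleus. The associated publication concerns how Mad homologues cooperate as effectors of the TGF-β response. In that context, a C-terminal deletion like this one would typically be expressed alongside or in place of the full-length protein to test what the C-terminal region contributes to signalling and Smad interactions. The record does not describe the mutant's functional behaviour.
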