Addgene plasmid #12628: pRK DPC4 deltaC Flag
Depositing lab: Rik Derynck. Depositing organization: University of California, San Francisco (UCSF). Publication: Receptor-associated Mad homologues synergize as effectors of the TGF-beta response. Zhang Y, Feng X, We R, Derynck R. Nature. 1996 Sep 12. 383(6596):168-72. 10.1038/383168a0 PubMed 8774881.
Backbone
  Vector backbone: pRK5
  Backbone size w/o insert (bp): 4700
  Vector type: Mammalian Expression
Growth in bacteria
  Bacterial resistance: Ampicillin, 100 μg/mL
  Growth temperature: 37°C
  Growth strain: DH5alpha
  Copy number: High Copy
Gene/Insert
  Gene/Insert name: DPC4 delta C (alt names: Smad4; DPC4)
  Species: H. sapiens (human)
  Insert size (bp): 1533
  Mutation: C-terminal truncated DPC4 (aa 1-511)
  Entrez Gene: SMAD4 (a.k.a. DPC4, JIP, MADH4, MYHRS)
  Tag / fusion protein: flag (C terminal on backbone)
  Cloning method: Restriction Enzyme; 5′ cloning site EcoRI (not destroyed); 3′ cloning site SalI (not destroyed)
  Sequencing primers: 5′ SP6
Terms and licenses: Academic/Nonprofit Terms; Industry Terms: Not Available to Industry
Depositor comments: See author's map for details.
How to cite: pRK DPC4 deltaC Flag was a gift from Rik Derynck (Addgene plasmid # 12628 ; http://n2t.net/addgene:12628 ; RRID:Addgene_12628)
